Addgene plasmid #69954: 4Z0O
Purpose: Bacterial expression for structure determination; may not be full ORF
Depositing lab: Cheryl Arrowsmith. Depositing organization: University of Toronto.
Backbone
  Vector backbone: pET28-MHL
  Backbone manufacturer: SGC (Addgene plasmid #26096)
  Vector type: Bacterial Expression
Growth in bacteria
  Bacterial resistance: Kanamycin, 50 μg/mL
  Growth temperature: 37°C
  Growth strain: DH5alpha
  Copy number: High Copy
Gene/Insert
  Gene/Insert name: ZCWPW2:JMC01B-H12:C203050 (alt names: ZCWPW2_9; gi|94536775; PDB IDs: 4Z0O 4Z0R)
  Species: H. sapiens (human)
  Entrez Gene: ZCWPW2 (a.k.a. ZCW2)
  Promoter: T7-lacO
  Tag / fusion protein: His (N terminal on backbone); TEV cleavage site (N terminal on backbone)
  Cloning method: Unknown
  Sequencing primers: 5′ T7; 3′ T7-term
Terms and licenses: Academic/Nonprofit Terms; Industry Terms: Not Available to Industry
Depositor comments: http://www.thesgc.org/structures/4Z0O for more information Note that PDB IDs 4Z0O & 4Z0R are the same clone.
How to cite: 4Z0O was a gift from Cheryl Arrowsmith (Addgene plasmid # 69954 ; http://n2t.net/addgene:69954 ; RRID:Addgene_69954)
