[The description below was written by a language model from this plasmid's Addgene catalogue record.]
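Description:
4Z0O is a bacterial expression plasmid built on the pET28-MHL backbone, a structural-genomics derivative of the pET28 family designed for producing recombinant proteins in E. coli. It is maintained under kanamycin selection and is recorded as a high-copy plasmid; the record gives no feature table, so the origin of replication and other backbone elements are not individually documented here.

The insert is derived from human ZCWPW2 (zinc finger CW-type and PWWP domain containing 2, also called ZCW2). The construct was made for structure determination, and the record cautions that it may not contain the full open reading frame, so it probably encodes a crystallisable fragment or domain rather than the whole protein; the exact residue boundaries are not stated. Expression is driven by a T7-lacO promoter, meaning that transcription depends on T7 RNA polymerase supplied by a suitable expression host and is held in check by the lac repressor binding to the operator until induction. The backbone contributes an N-terminal His tag followed by a TEV protease cleavage site, allowing the protein to be purified by immobilised metal affinity chromatography and the tag then removed to leave near-native protein for crystallisation. The insert is flanked by the standard T7 promoter and T7 terminator priming sites for sequence verification.

The plasmid name corresponds to a Protein Data Bank entry, and the depositor notes that the same clone yielded two deposited structures (4Z0O and 4Z0R). Its typical use is therefore recombinant production of the ZCWPW2 fragment for crystallography, biophysical work or binding studies. The cloning method is not recorded.
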