>Addgene plasmid #69954 | 4Z0O | depositor partial sequence | sequence record 124278 | Insert
GTGGAAAACATGTATGTAAACAAAGTGTGGGTTCAATGTGAGAATGAAAATTGTTTGAAATGGAGATTGT
TATCAAGTGAGGATTCAGCCAAGGTTGATCATGATGAACCATGGTACTGCTTCATGAACACTGATTCAAG
ATATAATAACTGCTCAATTTCTGAAGAAGACTTC
