>Addgene plasmid #69954 | 4Z0O | addgene partial sequence | sequence record 126214 | T7 5'-TAATACGACTCACTATAGGG-3'
TTCCCCTCTAGAAATAATTTTGTTTAACTTTAAGAAGGAGATATACCATGCATCATCATCATCATCACAG
CAGCGGCAGAGAAAACTTGTATTTCCAGGGCGTGGAAAACATGTATGTAAACAAAGTGTGGGTTCAATGT
GAGAATGAAAATTGTTTGAAATGGAGATTGTTATCAAGTGAGGATTCAGCCAAGGTTGATCATGATGAAC
CATGGTACTGCTTCATGAACACTGATTCAAGATATAATAACTGCTCAATTTCTGAAGAAGACTTCTGATG
ACGAAGCTTGCGGCCGCACTCGAGCACCACCACCACCACCACTGAGATCCGGCTGCTAACAAAGCCCGAA
AGGAAGCTGAGTTGGCTGCTGCCACCGCTGAGCAATAACTAGCATAACCCCTTGGGGCCTCTAAACGGGT
CTTGAGGGGTTTTTTGCTGAAAGGAGGAACTATATCCGGATTGGCGAATGGG
[124 nt withheld, positions 473-596]
C
[91 nt withheld, positions 598-688]
A
[49 nt withheld, positions 690-738]
CCTTTGACGTTGGAGTCCACGTTCTTT
[37 nt withheld, positions 766-802]
ACCCTATCTCGGTCTATTCTTTTGATTTATAAGGGATTTTGCCGATTTCGGCCTATTGGTTAAAAAATGA
GCTGATTTAACAAAAATTTAACGCGAATTTTAACAAAATATTAACGCTTACAATTTTAGGTGGCACTTTT
CGGGGAAATGTGCGCGGAACCCCTATTTGTTTATTTTTCTAAATACATTCAAATATGTATCCGCTCATGA
ATTAATTCTTAGAAAAACTCATCGAGCA
