>Addgene plasmid #69954 | 4Z0O | addgene partial sequence | sequence record 126217 | T7term 5'-GCTAGTTATTGCTCAGCGG-3'
CTTTCGGGCTTTGTTAGCAGCCGGATCTCAGTGGTGGTGGTGGTGGTGCTCGAGTGCGGCCGCAAGCTTC
GTCATCAGAAGTCTTCTTCAGAAATTGAGCAGTTATTATATCTTGAATCAGTGTTCATGAAGCAGTACCA
TGGTTCATCATGATCAACCTTGGCTGAATCCTCACTTGATAACAATCTCCATTTCAAACAATTTTCATTC
TCACATTGAACCCACACTTTGTTTACATACATGTTTTCCACGCCCTGGAAATACAAGTTTTCTCTGCCGC
TGCTGTGATGATGATGATGATGCATGGTATATCTCCTTCTTAAAGTTAAACAAAATTATTTCTAGAGGGG
AATTGTTATCCGCTCACAATTCCCCTATAGTGAGTCGTATTAATTTCGCGGGATCGAGATCTCGATCCTC
TACGCCGGACGCATCGTGGCCGGCATCACCGGCGCCACAGGTGCGGTTGCTGGCGCCTATATCGCCGACA
TCACCGATGGGGAAGATCGGGCTCGCCACTTCGGGCTCATGAGCGCTTGTTTCGGCGTGGGTATGGTGGC
AGGCCCCGTGGCCGGGGGACTGTTGGGCGCCATCTCCTTGCATGCACCATTCCTTGCGGCGGCGGTGCTC
AACGGCCTCAACCTACTACTGGGCTGCTTCCTAATGCAGGAGTCGCATAAGGGAGAGCGTCGAGATCCCG
GACACCATCGAATGGCGCAAAACCTTTCGCGGTATGGCATGATAGCGCCCGGAAGAGAGTCAATTCAGGG
TGGTGAATGTGAAACCAGTAACGTTATACGATGTCGCAGAGTATGCCGGTGTCTCTTATCAGACCGTTTC
CCGCGTGGTGAACCAGGCCAGCCACGTTTCTGCGAAAACGCGGGAAAAAGTGGAAGCGGCGATGGCGGAG
CTGAATTACATTCCCAACCGCGTGGCACAACAACTGGCGGGCAAACAGTCGTTGCTGATTGGCGTTGCCA
CCTCCAGTCTGGCCCTGCACGCGCCGTCGCAAATTGTCGCGGCGATTAAATCTCGCGCCGATCAACTGGG
TG
